>Addgene plasmid #155328 | pROF051 | addgene full sequence | sequence record 311075 | Addgene NGS Result
TGAGACTTTTCAACAAAGGGTAATATCCGGAAACCTCCTCGGATTCCATTGCCCAGCTATCTGTCACTTT
ATTGTGAAGATAGTGGAAAAGGAAGGTGGCTCCTACAAATGCCATCATTGCGATAAAGGAAAGGCCATCG
TTGAAGATGCCTCTGCCGACAGTGGTCCCAAAGATGGACCCCCACCCACGAGGAGCATCGTGGAAAAAGA
AGACGTTCCAACCACGTCTTCAAAGCAAGTGGATTGATGTGATATCACCACTGACGTAAGGGATGACGCA
CAATCCCACTATCCTTCGCAAGACCCTTCCTCTATATAAGGAAGTTCATTTCATTTGGAGAGAACACGGG
GGACTCTAGCGCTACCGGTTGGCTAGGTAAGCTTGGTACCACCTGAACGACGCATATGCTTGATCTTGAA
CTTAGACTTGGTTTTGCTCCAAAGAAGAAGAGGAAGGTGGGAGCTGGAGCTGGGGCAGACGACACACGCG
TTGAGGTGCAACCGCCGGCGCAGTGGGTCCTCGACCTGATCGAGGCCAGCCCGATCGCATCGGTCGTGTC
CGATCCGCGTCTCGCCGACAATCCGCTGATCGCCATCAACCAGGCCTTCACCGACCTGACCGGCTATTCC
GAAGAAGAATGCGTCGGCCGCAATTGCCGATTCCTGGCAGGTTCCGGCACCGAGCCGTGGCTGACCGACA
AGATCCGCCAAGGCGTGCGCGAGCACAAGCCGGTGCTGGTCGAGATCCTGAACTACAAGAAGGACGGCAC
GCCGTTCCGCAATGCCGTGCTCGTTGCACCGATCTACGATGACGACGACGAGCTTCTCTATTTCCTCGGC
AGCCAGGTCGAAGTCGACGACGACCAGCCCAACATGGGCATGGCGCGCCGCGAACGCGCCGCGGAAATGC
TCAAGACGCTGTCGCCGCGCCAGCTCGAGGTTACGACGCTGGTGGCATCGGGCTTGCGCAACAAGGAAGT
GGCGGCCCGGCTCGGCCTGTCGGAGAAAACCGTCAAGATGCACCGCGGGCTGGTGATGGAAAAGCTCAAC
CTGAAGACCAGTGCCGATCTGGTGCGCATTGCCGTCGAAGCCGGAATCTAAACTAGATAAGTAATGATCA
TAATCAGCCATATCACATCTGTAGAGGTTTTACTTGCTTTAAAAAACCTCCCACACCTCCCGAATTCCCC
GGGCTCGAGAAGCTTGGATCCACCGGATCTAGATAACTGATCTCGAGGCGAATTTCCCCGATCGTTCAAA
CATTTGGCAATAAAGTTTCTTAAGATTGAATCCTGTTGCCGGTCTTGCGATGATTATCATATAATTTCTG
TTGAATTACGTTAAGCATGTAATAATTAACATGTAATGCATGACGTTATTTATGAGATGGGTTTTTATGA
TTAGAGTCCCGCAATTATACATTTAATACGCGATAGAAAACAAAATATAGCGCGCAAACTAGGATAAATT
ATCGCGCGCGGTGTCATCTATGTTACTAGATCGGGAATTAATTCGATAAGCTAGAGATCCGTCAAGGTAC
CAGCTTTTGTTCCCTTTAGTGAGGGTTAATTTCGAGCTTGGCGTAATCATGGTCATAGCTGTTTCCTGTG
TGAAATTGTTATCCGCTCACAATTCCACACAACATACGAGCCGGAAGCATAAAGTGTAAAGCCTGGGGTG
CCTAATGAGTGAGCTAACTCACATTAATTGCGTTGCGCTCACTGCCCGCTTTCCAGTCGGGAAACCTGTC
GTGCCAGCTGCATTAATGAATCGGCCAACGCGCGGGGAGAGGCGGTTTGCGTATTGGGCGCTCTTCCGCT
TCCTCGCTCACTGACTCGCTGCGCTCGGTCGTTCGGCTGCGGCGAGCGGTATCAGCTCACTCAAAGGCGG
TAATACGGTTATCCACAGAATCAGGGGATAACGCAGGAAAGAACATGTGAGCAAAAGGCCAGCAAAAGGC
CAGGAACCGTAAAAAGGCCGCGTTGCTGGCGTTTTTCCATAGGCTCCGCCCCCCTGACGAGCATCACAAA
AATCGACGCTCAAGTCAGAGGTGGCGAAACCCGACAGGACTATAAAGATACCAGGCGTTTCCCCCTGGAA
GCTCCCTCGTGCGCTCTCCTGTTCCGACCCTGCCGCTTACCGGATACCTGTCCGCCTTTCTCCCTTCGGG
AAGCGTGGCGCTTTCTCATAGCTCACGCTGTAGGTATCTCAGTTCGGTGTAGGTCGTTCGCTCCAAGCTG
GGCTGTGTGCACGAACCCCCCGTTCAGCCCGACCGCTGCGCCTTATCCGGTAACTATCGTCTTGAGTCCA
ACCCGGTAAGACACGACTTATCGCCACTGGCAGCAGCCACTGGTAACAGGATTAGCAGAGCGAGGTATGT
AGGCGGTGCTACAGAGTTCTTGAAGTGGTGGCCTAACTACGGCTACACTAGAAGAACAGTATTTGGTATC
TGCGCTCTGCTGAAGCCAGTTACCTTCGGAAAAAGAGTTGGTAGCTCTTGATCCGGCAAACAAACCACCG
CTGGTAGCGGTGGTTTTTTTGTTTGCAAGCAGCAGATTACGCGCAGAAAAAAAGGATCTCAAGAAGATCC
TTTGATCTTTTCTACGGGGTCTGACGCTCAGTGGAACGAAAACTCACGTTAAGGGATTTTGGTCATGAGA
TTATCAAAAAGGATCTTCACCTAGATCCTTTTAAATTAAAAATGAAGTTTTAAATCAATCTAAAGTATAT
ATGAGTAAACTTGGTCTGACAGTTACCAATGCTTAATCAGTGAGGCACCTATCTCAGCGATCTGTCTATT
TCGTTCATCCATAGTTGCCTGACTCCCCGTCGTGTAGATAACTACGATACGGGAGGGCTTACCATCTGGC
CCCAGTGCTGCAATGATACCGCGAGACCCACGCTCACCGGCTCCAGATTTATCAGCAATAAACCAGCCAG
CCGGAAGGGCCGAGCGCAGAAGTGGTCCTGCAACTTTATCCGCCTCCATCCAGTCTATTAATTGTTGCCG
GGAAGCTAGAGTAAGTAGTTCGCCAGTTAATAGTTTGCGCAACGTTGTTGCCATTGCTACAGGCATCGTG
GTGTCACGCTCGTCGTTTGGTATGGCTTCATTCAGCTCCGGTTCCCAACGATCAAGGCGAGTTACATGAT
CCCCCATGTTGTGCAAAAAAGCGGTTAGCTCCTTCGGTCCTCCGATCGTTGTCAGAAGTAAGTTGGCCGC
AGTGTTATCACTCATGGTTATGGCAGCACTGCATAATTCTCTTACTGTCATGCCATCCGTAAGATGCTTT
TCTGTGACTGGTGAGTACTCAACCAAGTCATTCTGAGAATAGTGTATGCGGCGACCGAGTTGCTCTTGCC
CGGCGTCAATACGGGATAATACCGCGCCACATAGCAGAACTTTAAAAGTGCTCATCATTGGAAAACGTTC
TTCGGGGCGAAAACTCTCAAGGATCTTACCGCTGTTGAGATCCAGTTCGATGTAACCCACTCGTGCACCC
AACTGATCTTCAGCATCTTTTACTTTCACCAGCGTTTCTGGGTGAGCAAAAACAGGAAGGCAAAATGCCG
CAAAAAAGGGAATAAGGGCGACACGGAAATGTTGAATACTCATACTCTTCCTTTTTCAATATTATTGAAG
CATTTATCAGGGTTATTGTCTCATGAGCGGATACATATTTGAATGTATTTAGAAAAATAAACAAATAGGG
GTTCCGCGCACATTTCCCCGAAAAGTGCCACCTAAATTGTAAGCGTTAATATTTTGTTAAAATTCGCGTT
AAATTTTTGTTAAATCAGCTCATTTTTTAACCAATAGGCCGAAATCGGCAAAATCCCTTATAAATCAAAA
GAATAGACCGAGATAGGGT
[37 nt withheld, positions 3870-3906]
AAAGAACGTGGACTCCAACGTCAAAGG
[49 nt withheld, positions 3934-3982]
T
[91 nt withheld, positions 3984-4074]
G
[124 nt withheld, positions 4076-4199]
CCCATTCGCCATTCAGGCTGCGCAACTGTTGGGAAGGGCGATCGGTGCGGGCCTCTTCGCTATTACGCCA
GCTGGCGAAAGGGGGATGTGCTGCAAGGCGATTAAGTTGGGTAACGCCAGGGTTTTCCCAGTCACGACGT
TGTAAAACGACGGCCAGTGAATTGTAATACGACTCACTATAGGGCGAATTGGAGCTCCACCGCGGAGCGG
AGAATTAAGGGAGTCAGGCCTTAATTAAGAGCTCGCATGCCTGCAGGTCCCCAGATTAGCCTTTTCAATT
TCAGAAAGAATGCTAACCCACAGATGGTTAGAGAGGCTTACGCAGCAGGTCTCATCAAGACGATCTACCC
GAGCAATAATCTCCAGGAAATCAAATACCTTCCCAAGAAGGTTAAAGATGCAGTCAAAAGATTCAGGACT
AACTGCATCAAGAACACAGAGAAAGATATATTTCTCAAGATCAGAAGTACTATTCCAGTATGGACGATTC
AAGGCTTGCTTCACAAACCAAGGCAAGTAATAGAGATTGGAGTCTCTAAAAAGGTAGTTCCCACTGAATC
AAAGGCCATGGAGTCAAAGATTCAAATAGAGGACCTAACAGAACTCGCCGTAAAGACTGGCGAACAGTTC
ATACAGAGTCTCTTACGACTCAATGACAAGAAGAAAATCTTCGTCAACATGGTGGAGCACGACACACTTG
TCTACTCCAAAAATATCAAAGATACAGTCTCAGAAGACCAAAGGGCAAT
Features (pLannotate 1.2.2; 16 found; start..end, strand, type, name):
      1..342     +  promoter       CaMV 35S promoter: strong constitutive promoter from cauliflower mosaic virus
    460..1098    +  CDS            LVHTH_ERYLH (fragment): Experimental evidence at protein level: Swiss-Prot protein existence level 1. Has reversible, light-dependent DNA-binding activity. Upon illumination an internal FMN-protein adduct is formed which changes the protein conformation so that the previously sequestered DNA-binding domain is free to bind DNA. Binds to sequences within in its own promoter when illuminated but not when it has been incubated in the dark. From Erythrobacter litoralis (strain HTCC2594).
   1114..1181    +  CDS            large T antigen (fragment): large T antigen from SV40 (simian virus 40)
   1250..1502    +  terminator     NOS terminator: nopaline synthase terminator and poly(A) signal
   1553..1571    -  promoter       T3 promoter: promoter for bacteriophage T3 RNA polymerase
   1616..1632    -  protein_bind   lac operator: The lac repressor binds to the lac operator to inhibit transcription in E. coli. This inhibition can be relieved by adding lactose or isopropyl-β-D-thiogalactopyranoside (IPTG). lac repressor encoded by lacI
   1640..1670    -  promoter       lac promoter: promoter for the E. coli lac operon
   1685..1706    -  protein_bind   CAP binding site: CAP binding activates transcription in the presence of cAMP. E. coli catabolite activator protein
   1719..1811    -  CDS            lacI (fragment): lac repressor; lacI; The lac repressor binds to the lac operator to inhibit transcription in E. coli. This inhibition can be relieved by adding lactose or isopropyl-β-D-thiogalactopyranoside (IPTG).
   1994..2582    -  rep_origin     ori: high-copy-number ColE1/pMB1/pBR322/pUC origin of replication
   2753..3613    -  CDS            AmpR: β-lactamase; bla; confers resistance to ampicillin, carbenicillin, and related antibiotics
   3614..3718    -  promoter       AmpR promoter: bla
   3771..4199    -  rep_origin     f1 ori (sequence partly withheld): f1 bacteriophage origin of replication; arrow indicates direction of (+) strand synthesis
   4204..4361    -  CDS            lacZα (fragment): LacZα fragment of β-galactosidase; lacZ fragment
   4364..4382    +  promoter       T7 promoter: promoter for bacteriophage T7 RNA polymerase
   4464..4946    +  CDS            IBMP_CAMVB (fragment): Experimental evidence at protein level: Swiss-Prot protein existence level 1. Enhances the ribosomal termination-reinitiation event leading to the translation of major open reading frames on the polycistronic viral RNAs. From Cauliflower mosaic virus (strain Bari 1) (CaMV).
