[The description below was written by a language model from this plasmid's Addgene catalogue record and pLannotate feature annotations shown in this document.]
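Description:
pROF051 is a 4.9 kb plant expression plasmid built on the pGEN016 backbone for constitutive production of SRDX-EL222, a light-responsive synthetic repressor. The backbone looks like a small pBluescript-type cloning vector rather than a binary T-DNA vector. It carries a high-copy ColE1/pUC origin for propagation in E. coli, an ampicillin resistance gene (β-lactamase) with its own promoter, an f1 origin for single-stranded DNA production, and remnants of the lacZα/lac promoter region. T7 and T3 promoters and M13 priming sites flank the insert. No T-DNA borders or plant selection marker are annotated, so the plasmid seems suited to direct, transient delivery into plant cells, although the record does not state the delivery route.

The insert, assembled by Gibson cloning, is PCaMV35S-SRDX-NLS-EL222-Tnos. The strong constitutive cauliflower mosaic virus 35S promoter spans the sequence origin. The annotated fragment of a CaMV coding sequence just upstream most likely reflects the extended 35S enhancer region, not an expressed gene. This promoter drives a fusion protein, and transcription ends at the nopaline synthase terminator. EL222 is a LOV-HTH protein from Erythrobacter litoralis whose DNA-binding domain is sequestered in the dark and released upon illumination through formation of an FMN-protein adduct. SRDX is an EAR-type transcriptional repression motif, too short to be annotated but presumably located in the gap between the promoter and EL222. The nuclear localization signal corresponds to the SV40 large T antigen fragment, which the feature table places after EL222 rather than before it as the insert name suggests.

The fusion therefore acts as a light-dependent repressor of promoters bearing EL222 binding sites. It serves as a component of optogenetic systems for controlling plant gene expression under ambient white light.
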