Addgene plasmid #155328: pROF051
Purpose: Constitutive expression of SRDX-EL222 in plants
Depositing lab: Matias Zurbriggen. Depositing organization: Heinrich-Heine-Universitaet Duesseldorf. Publication: Optogenetic control of gene expression in plants in the presence of ambient white light. Ochoa-Fernandez R, Abel NB, Wieland FG, Schlegel J, Koch LA, Miller JB, Engesser R, Giuriani G, Brandl SM, Timmer J, Weber W, Ott T, Simon R, Zurbriggen MD. Nat Methods. 2020 Jul;17(7):717-725. doi: 10.1038/s41592-020-0868-y. Epub 2020 Jun 29. PubMed 32601426.
Backbone
  Vector backbone: pGEN016
  Vector type: Plant Expression, Synthetic Biology
Growth in bacteria
  Bacterial resistance: Ampicillin, 100 μg/mL
  Growth temperature: 37°C
  Growth strain: DH5alpha
  Copy number: Unknown
Gene/Insert
  Gene/Insert name: PCaMV35S-SRDX-NLS-EL222-Tnos
  Species: Synthetic
  Cloning method: Gibson Cloning
  Sequencing primers: 5′ M13/pUC Forward; T7; 3′ M13/pUC Reverse; T3
Terms and licenses: Academic/Nonprofit Terms; Industry Terms: Not Available to Industry
How to cite: pROF051 was a gift from Matias Zurbriggen (Addgene plasmid # 155328 ; http://n2t.net/addgene:155328 ; RRID:Addgene_155328)
